>Addgene plasmid #114144 | pCDNA3_shRNA resistant nmPKA-Cα-mEGFP | depositor full sequence | sequence record 220175 | pCDNA3_shRNA resistant nmPKA-Cα-mEGFP sequence 7173 bps
GACGGATCGGGAGATCTCCCGATCCCCTATGGTCGACTCTCAGTACAATCTGCTCTGATGCCGCATAGTT
AAGCCAGTATCTGCTCCCTGCTTGTGTGTTGGAGGTCGCTGAGTAGTGCGCGAGCAAAATTTAAGCTACA
ACAAGGCAAGGCTTGACCGACAATTGCATGAAGAATCTGCTTAGGGTTAGGCGTTTTGCGCTGCTTCGCG
ATGTACGGGCCAGATATACGCGTTGACATTGATTATTGACTAGTTATTAATAGTAATCAATTACGGGGTC
ATTAGTTCATAGCCCATATATGGAGTTCCGCGTTACATAACTTACGGTAAATGGCCCGCCTGGCTGACCG
CCCAACGACCCCCGCCCATTGACGTCAATAATGACGTATGTTCCCATAGTAACGCCAATAGGGACTTTCC
ATTGACGTCAATGGGTGGACTATTTACGGTAAACTGCCCACTTGGCAGTACATCAAGTGTATCATATGCC
AAGTACGCCCCCTATTGACGTCAATGACGGTAAATGGCCCGCCTGGCATTATGCCCAGTACATGACCTTA
TGGGACTTTCCTACTTGGCAGTACATCTACGTATTAGTCATCGCTATTACCATGGTGATGCGGTTTTGGC
AGTACATCAATGGGCGTGGATAGCGGTTTGACTCACGGGGATTTCCAAGTCTCCACCCCATTGACGTCAA
TGGGAGTTTGTTTTGGCACCAAAATCAACGGGACTTTCCAAAATGTCGTAACAACTCCGCCCCATTGACG
CAAATGGGCGGTAGGCGTGTACGGTGGGAGGTCTATATAAGCAGAGCTCTCTGGCTAACTAGAGAACCCA
CTGCTTACTGGCTTATCGAAATTAATACGACTCACTATAGGGAGACCCAAGCTTGCGGCCGCTACCATGG
CCAACGCCGCCGCCGCCAAGAAGGGCAGCGAGCAGGAGAGCGTGAAAGAGTTCCTAGCCAAAGCCAAGGA
AGATTTCCTGAAAAAATGGGAGACCCCTTCTCAGAATACAGCCCAGTTGGATCAGTTTGATAGAATCAAG
ACCCTTGGCACCGGCTCCTTTGGGCGAGTGATGCTGGTGAAGCACAAGGAGAGTGGGAACCACTACGCCA
TGAAGATCTTAGACAAGCAGAAGGTGGTGAAGCTAAAGCAGATCGAGCACACTCTGAATGAGAAGCGCAT
CCTGCAGGCCGTCAACTTCCCGTTCCTGGTCAAGCTGGAGTTTTCTTTTAAGGACAACTCAAACCTGTAC
ATGGTCATGGAGTATGTAGCTGGTGGCGAGATGTTCTCCCACCTACGGCGGATTGGAAGGTTCAGCGAGC
CCCATGCCCGTTTCTACGCGGCGCAGATCGTCCTGACCTTTGAGTATCTGCACTCCCTGGACCTCATCTA
CCGGGACCTGAAGCCCGAGAATCTTCTCATCGACCAGCAGGGCTATATTCAGGTGACAGACTTCGGTTTT
GCCAAGCGTGTGAAAGGCCGTACTTGGACCTTGTGTGGGACCCCTGAGTACTTGGCCCCCGAGATTATCC
TGAGCAAAGGCTACAACAAGGCTGTGGACTGGTGGGCTCTCGGAGTCCTCATCTACGAGATGGCTGCTGG
TTACCCACCCTTCTTCGCTGACCAGCCTATCCAGATCTATGAGAAAATCGTCTCTGGGAAGGTGCGGTTC
CCATCCCACTTCAGCTCTGACTTGAAGGACCTGCTGCGGAACCTTCTGCAAGTGGATCTCACCAAGCGCT
TTGGGAACCTCAAGAACGGGGTCAATGACATCAAGAACCACAAGTGGTTTGCCACGACTGACTGGATTGC
CATCTATCAGAGAAAGGTGGAAGCTCCCTTCATACCAAAGTTTAAAGGCCCTGGGGACACGAGTAACTTT
GACGACTATGAGGAGGAAGAGATCCGGGTCTCCATCAATGAGAAGTGTGGCAAGGAGTTTACTGAGTTTA
TCGATTATGATGTTCCTGATTATGCAAGCTTAATGAGCAAGGGCGAGGAGCTGTTCACCGGGGTGGTGCC
CATCCTGGTCGAGCTGGACGGCGACGTAAACGGCCACAAGTTCAGCGTGTCCGGCGAGGGCGAGGGCGAT
GCCACCTACGGCAAGCTGACCCTGAAGTTCATCTGCACCACCGGCAAGCTGCCCGTGCCCTGGCCCACCC
TCGTGACCACCCTGACCTACGGCGTGCAGTGCTTCAGCCGCTACCCCGACCACATGAAGCAGCACGACTT
CTTCAAGTCCGCCATGCCCGAAGGCTACGTCCAGGAGCGCACCATCTTCTTCAAGGACGACGGCAACTAC
AAGACCCGCGCCGAGGTGAAGTTCGAGGGCGACACCCTGGTGAACCGCATCGAGCTGAAGGGCATCGACT
TCAAGGAGGACGGCAACATCCTGGGGCACAAGCTGGAGTACAACTACAACAGCCACAACGTCTATATCAT
GGCCGACAAGCAGAAGAACGGCATCAAGGTGAACTTCAAGATCCGCCACAACATCGAGGACGGCAGCGTG
CAGCTCGCCGACCACTACCAGCAGAACACCCCCATCGGCGACGGCCCCGTGCTGCTGCCCGACAACCACT
ACCTGAGCACCCAGTCCAAGCTGAGCAAAGACCCCAACGAGAAGCGCGATCACATGGTCCTGCTGGAGTT
CGTGACCGCCGCCGGGATCACTCTCGGCATGGACGAGCTGTACAAGTAATCTAGAGGGCCCTATTCTATA
GTGTCACCTAAATGCTAGAGCTCGCTGATCAGCCTCGACTGTGCCTTCTAGTTGCCAGCCATCTGTTGTT
TGCCCCTCCCCCGTGCCTTCCTTGACCCTGGAAGGTGCCACTCCCACTGTCCTTTCCTAATAAAATGAGG
AAATTGCATCGCATTGTCTGAGTAGGTGTCATTCTATTCTGGGGGGTGGGGTGGGGCAGGACAGCAAGGG
GGAGGATTGGGAAGACAATAGCAGGCATGCTGGGGATGCGGTGGGCTCTATGGCTTCTGAGGCGGAAAGA
ACCAGCTGGGGCTCTAGGGGGTATCCCC
[124 nt withheld, positions 3039-3162]
C
[32 nt withheld, positions 3164-3195]
CA
[57 nt withheld, positions 3198-3254]
A
[49 nt withheld, positions 3256-3304]
CCTTTGACGTTGGAGTCCACGTTCTTT
[37 nt withheld, positions 3332-3368]
ACCCTATCTCGGTCTATTCTTTTGATTTATAAGGGATTTTGGGGATTTCGGCCTATTGGTTAAAAAATGA
GCTGATTTAACAAAAATTTAACGCGAATTAATTCTGTGGAATGTGTGTCAGTTAGGGTGTGGAAAGTCCC
CAGGCTCCCCAGGCAGGCAGAAGTATGCAAAGCATGCATCTCAATTAGTCAGCAACCAGGTGTGGAAAGT
CCCCAGGCTCCCCAGCAGGCAGAAGTATGCAAAGCATGCATCTCAATTAGTCAGCAACCATAGTCCCGCC
CCTAACTCCGCCCATCCCGCCCCTAACTCCGCCCAGTTCCGCCCATTCTCCGCCCCATGGCTGACTAATT
TTTTTTATTTATGCAGAGGCCGAGGCCGCCTCTGCCTCTGAGCTATTCCAGAAGTAGTGAGGAGGCTTTT
TTGGAGGCCTAGGCTTTTGCAAAAAGCTCCCGGGAGCTTGTATATCCATTTTCGGATCTGATCAAGAGAC
AGGATGAGGATCGTTTCGCATGATTGAACAAGATGGATTGCACGCAGGTTCTCCGGCCGCTTGGGTGGAG
AGGCTATTCGGCTATGACTGGGCACAACAGACAATCGGCTGCTCTGATGCCGCCGTGTTCCGGCTGTCAG
CGCAGGGGCGCCCGGTTCTTTTTGTCAAGACCGACCTGTCCGGTGCCCTGAATGAACTGCAGGACGAGGC
AGCGCGGCTATCGTGGCTGGCCACGACGGGCGTTCCTTGCGCAGCTGTGCTCGACGTTGTCACTGAAGCG
GGAAGGGACTGGCTGCTATTGGGCGAAGTGCCGGGGCAGGATCTCCTGTCATCTCACCTTGCTCCTGCCG
AGAAAGTATCCATCATGGCTGATGCAATGCGGCGGCTGCATACGCTTGATCCGGCTACCTGCCCATTCGA
CCACCAAGCGAAACATCGCATCGAGCGAGCACGTACTCGGATGGAAGCCGGTCTTGTCGATCAGGATGAT
CTGGACGAAGAGCATCAGGGGCTCGCGCCAGCCGAACTGTTCGCCAGGCTCAAGGCGCGCATGCCCGACG
GCGAGGATCTCGTCGTGACCCATGGCGATGCCTGCTTGCCGAATATCATGGTGGAAAATGGCCGCTTTTC
TGGATTCATCGACTGTGGCCGGCTGGGTGTGGCGGACCGCTATCAGGACATAGCGTTGGCTACCCGTGAT
ATTGCTGAAGAGCTTGGCGGCGAATGGGCTGACCGCTTCCTCGTGCTTTACGGTATCGCCGCTCCCGATT
CGCAGCGCATCGCCTTCTATCGCCTTCTTGACGAGTTCTTCTGAGCGGGACTCTGGGGTTCGAAATGACC
GACCAAGCGACGCCCAACCTGCCATCACGAGATTTCGATTCCACCGCCGCCTTCTATGAAAGGTTGGGCT
TCGGAATCGTTTTCCGGGACGCCGGCTGGATGATCCTCCAGCGCGGGGATCTCATGCTGGAGTTCTTCGC
CCACCCCAACTTGTTTATTGCAGCTTATAATGGTTACAAATAAAGCAATAGCATCACAAATTTCACAAAT
AAAGCATTTTTTTCACTGCATTCTAGTTGTGGTTTGTCCAAACTCATCAATGTATCTTATCATGTCTGTA
TACCGTCGACCTCTAGCTAGAGCTTGGCGTAATCATGGTCATAGCTGTTTCCTGTGTGAAATTGTTATCC
GCTCACAATTCCACACAACATACGAGCCGGAAGCATAAAGTGTAAAGCCTGGGGTGCCTAATGAGTGAGC
TAACTCACATTAATTGCGTTGCGCTCACTGCCCGCTTTCCAGTCGGGAAACCTGTCGTGCCAGCTGCATT
AATGAATCGGCCAACGCGCGGGGAGAGGCGGTTTGCGTATTGGGCGCTCTTCCGCTTCCTCGCTCACTGA
CTCGCTGCGCTCGGTCGTTCGGCTGCGGCGAGCGGTATCAGCTCACTCAAAGGCGGTAATACGGTTATCC
ACAGAATCAGGGGATAACGCAGGAAAGAACATGTGAGCAAAAGGCCAGCAAAAGGCCAGGAACCGTAAAA
AGGCCGCGTTGCTGGCGTTTTTCCATAGGCTCCGCCCCCCTGACGAGCATCACAAAAATCGACGCTCAAG
TCAGAGGTGGCGAAACCCGACAGGACTATAAAGATACCAGGCGTTTCCCCCTGGAAGCTCCCTCGTGCGC
TCTCCTGTTCCGACCCTGCCGCTTACCGGATACCTGTCCGCCTTTCTCCCTTCGGGAAGCGTGGCGCTTT
CTCAATGCTCACGCTGTAGGTATCTCAGTTCGGTGTAGGTCGTTCGCTCCAAGCTGGGCTGTGTGCACGA
ACCCCCCGTTCAGCCCGACCGCTGCGCCTTATCCGGTAACTATCGTCTTGAGTCCAACCCGGTAAGACAC
GACTTATCGCCACTGGCAGCAGCCACTGGTAACAGGATTAGCAGAGCGAGGTATGTAGGCGGTGCTACAG
AGTTCTTGAAGTGGTGGCCTAACTACGGCTACACTAGAAGGACAGTATTTGGTATCTGCGCTCTGCTGAA
GCCAGTTACCTTCGGAAAAAGAGTTGGTAGCTCTTGATCCGGCAAACAAACCACCGCTGGTAGCGGTGGT
TTTTTTGTTTGCAAGCAGCAGATTACGCGCAGAAAAAAAGGATCTCAAGAAGATCCTTTGATCTTTTCTA
CGGGGTCTGACGCTCAGTGGAACGAAAACTCACGTTAAGGGATTTTGGTCATGAGATTATCAAAAAGGAT
CTTCACCTAGATCCTTTTAAATTAAAAATGAAGTTTTAAATCAATCTAAAGTATATATGAGTAAACTTGG
TCTGACAGTTACCAATGCTTAATCAGTGAGGCACCTATCTCAGCGATCTGTCTATTTCGTTCATCCATAG
TTGCCTGACTCCCCGTCGTGTAGATAACTACGATACGGGAGGGCTTACCATCTGGCCCCAGTGCTGCAAT
GATACCGCGAGACCCACGCTCACCGGCTCCAGATTTATCAGCAATAAACCAGCCAGCCGGAAGGGCCGAG
CGCAGAAGTGGTCCTGCAACTTTATCCGCCTCCATCCAGTCTATTAATTGTTGCCGGGAAGCTAGAGTAA
GTAGTTCGCCAGTTAATAGTTTGCGCAACGTTGTTGCCATTGCTACAGGCATCGTGGTGTCACGCTCGTC
GTTTGGTATGGCTTCATTCAGCTCCGGTTCCCAACGATCAAGGCGAGTTACATGATCCCCCATGTTGTGC
AAAAAAGCGGTTAGCTCCTTCGGTCCTCCGATCGTTGTCAGAAGTAAGTTGGCCGCAGTGTTATCACTCA
TGGTTATGGCAGCACTGCATAATTCTCTTACTGTCATGCCATCCGTAAGATGCTTTTCTGTGACTGGTGA
GTACTCAACCAAGTCATTCTGAGAATAGTGTATGCGGCGACCGAGTTGCTCTTGCCCGGCGTCAATACGG
GATAATACCGCGCCACATAGCAGAACTTTAAAAGTGCTCATCATTGGAAAACGTTCTTCGGGGCGAAAAC
TCTCAAGGATCTTACCGCTGTTGAGATCCAGTTCGATGTAACCCACTCGTGCACCCAACTGATCTTCAGC
ATCTTTTACTTTCACCAGCGTTTCTGGGTGAGCAAAAACAGGAAGGCAAAATGCCGCAAAAAAGGGAATA
AGGGCGACACGGAAATGTTGAATACTCATACTCTTCCTTTTTCAATATTATTGAAGCATTTATCAGGGTT
ATTGTCTCATGAGCGGATACATATTTGAATGTATTTAGAAAAATAAACAAATAGGGGTTCCGCGCACATT
TCCCCGAAAAGTGCCACCTGACGTC
Features (pLannotate 1.2.2; 22 found; start..end, strand, type, name):
     36..80      -  misc_feature   bom (fragment): basis of mobility region from pBR322
    235..614     +  enhancer       CMV enhancer: human cytomegalovirus immediate early enhancer
    615..818     +  promoter       CMV promoter: human cytomegalovirus (CMV) immediate early promoter
    814..847     +  LTR            5' LTR (truncated) (fragment): truncated 5' long terminal repeat (LTR) from HIV-1
    863..881     +  promoter       T7 promoter: promoter for bacteriophage T7 RNA polymerase
    907..1959    +  CDS            Prkaca: KAPCA_MOUSE - Also known as Pkaca. Experimental evidence at protein level: Swiss-Prot protein existence level 1. [Isoform 2]: Phosphorylates and activates ABL1 in sperm flagellum to promote spermatozoa capacitation. From Mus musculus (Mouse).
   1994..2709    +  CDS            mEGFP (fragment): enhanced GFP with monomerizing A206K mutation (Zacharias et al., 2002) mammalian codon-optimized
   2725..2743    -  promoter       SP6 promoter: promoter for bacteriophage SP6 RNA polymerase
   2769..2993    +  polyA_signal   bGH poly(A) signal: bovine growth hormone polyadenylation signal
   2997..3018    +  promoter       SV40 promoter (fragment): SV40 enhancer and early promoter
   3039..3467    +  rep_origin     f1 ori (sequence partly withheld): f1 bacteriophage origin of replication; arrow indicates direction of (+) strand synthesis
   3481..3811    +  promoter       SV40 promoter: SV40 enhancer and early promoter
   3878..4669    +  CDS            neo: KKA2_KLEPN - Also known as kan, nptII. Experimental evidence at protein level: Swiss-Prot protein existence level 1. Resistance to kanamycin, neomycin, paromomycin, ribostamycin, butirosin and gentamicin B. From Klebsiella pneumoniae.
   4693..4851    +  CDS            ble (fragment): BLE_KLEPN - Experimental evidence at protein level: Swiss-Prot protein existence level 1. Binding protein with a strong affinity to the bleomycin family of antibiotics. Binds to CL990; an antimitotic-antibiotic compound. From Klebsiella pneumoniae.
   4846..4967    +  polyA_signal   SV40 poly(A) signal: SV40 polyadenylation signal
   5040..5056    -  protein_bind   lac operator: The lac repressor binds to the lac operator to inhibit transcription in E. coli. This inhibition can be relieved by adding lactose or isopropyl-β-D-thiogalactopyranoside (IPTG). lac repressor encoded by lacI
   5064..5094    -  promoter       lac promoter: promoter for the E. coli lac operon
   5109..5130    -  protein_bind   CAP binding site: CAP binding activates transcription in the presence of cAMP. E. coli catabolite activator protein
   5143..5235    -  CDS            lacI (fragment): lac repressor; lacI; The lac repressor binds to the lac operator to inhibit transcription in E. coli. This inhibition can be relieved by adding lactose or isopropyl-β-D-thiogalactopyranoside (IPTG).
   5418..6006    -  rep_origin     ori: high-copy-number ColE1/pMB1/pBR322/pUC origin of replication
   6177..7037    -  CDS            AmpR: β-lactamase; bla; confers resistance to ampicillin, carbenicillin, and related antibiotics
   7038..7142    -  promoter       AmpR promoter: bla
