>Addgene plasmid #114144 | pCDNA3_shRNA resistant nmPKA-Cα-mEGFP | addgene full sequence | sequence record 224274 | Addgene NGS Result
ATAGTTAAGCCAGTATCTGCTCCCTGCTTGTGTGTTGGAGGTCGCTGAGTAGTGCGCGAGCAAAATTTAA
GCTACAACAAGGCAAGGCTTGACCGACAATTGCATGAAGAATCTGCTTAGGGTTAGGCGTTTTGCGCTGC
TTCGCGATGTACGGGCCAGATATACGCGTTGACATTGATTATTGACTAGTTATTAATAGTAATCAATTAC
GGGGTCATTAGTTCATAGCCCATATATGGAGTTCCGCGTTACATAACTTACGGTAAATGGCCCGCCTGGC
TGACCGCCCAACGACCCCCGCCCATTGACGTCAATAATGACGTATGTTCCCATAGTAACGCCAATAGGGA
CTTTCCATTGACGTCAATGGGTGGAGTATTTACGGTAAACTGCCCACTTGGCAGTACATCAAGTGTATCA
TATGCCAAGTACGCCCCCTATTGACGTCAATGACGGTAAATGGCCCGCCTGGCATTATGCCCAGTACATG
ACCTTATGGGACTTTCCTACTTGGCAGTACATCTACGTATTAGTCATCGCTATTACCATGGTGATGCGGT
TTTGGCAGTACATCAATGGGCGTGGATAGCGGTTTGACTCACGGGGATTTCCAAGTCTCCACCCCATTGA
CGTCAATGGGAGTTTGTTTTGGCACCAAAATCAACGGGACTTTCCAAAATGTCGTAACAACTCCGCCCCA
TTGACGCAAATGGGCGGTAGGCGTGTACGGTGGGAGGTCTATATAAGCAGAGCTCTCTGGCTAACTAGAG
AACCCACTGCTTACTGGCTTATCGAAATTAATACGACTCACTATAGGGAGACCCAAGCTTGCGGCCGCTA
CCATGGCCAACGCCGCCGCCGCCAAGAAGGGCAGCGAGCAGGAGAGCGTGAAAGAGTTCCTAGCCAAAGC
CAAGGAAGATTTCCTGAAAAAATGGGAGACCCCTTCTCAGAATACAGCCCAGTTGGATCAGTTTGATAGA
ATCAAGACCCTTGGCACCGGCTCCTTTGGGCGAGTGATGCTGGTGAAGCACAAGGAGAGTGGGAACCACT
ACGCCATGAAGATCTTAGACAAGCAGAAGGTGGTGAAGCTAAAGCAGATCGAGCACACTCTGAATGAGAA
GCGCATCCTGCAGGCCGTCAACTTCCCGTTCCTGGTCAAGCTGGAGTTTTCTTTTAAGGACAACTCAAAC
CTGTACATGGTCATGGAGTATGTAGCTGGTGGCGAGATGTTCTCCCACCTACGGCGGATTGGAAGGTTCA
GCGAGCCCCATGCCCGTTTCTACGCGGCGCAGATCGTCCTGACCTTTGAGTATCTGCACTCCCTGGACCT
CATCTACCGGGACCTGAAGCCCGAGAATCTTCTCATCGACCAGCAGGGCTATATTCAGGTGACAGACTTC
GGTTTTGCCAAGCGTGTGAAAGGCCGTACTTGGACCTTGTGTGGGACCCCTGAGTACTTGGCCCCCGAGA
TTATCCTGAGCAAAGGCTACAACAAGGCTGTGGACTGGTGGGCTCTCGGAGTCCTCATCTACGAGATGGC
TGCTGGTTACCCACCCTTCTTCGCTGACCAGCCTATCCAGATCTATGAGAAAATCGTCTCTGGGAAGGTG
CGGTTCCCATCCCACTTCAGCTCTGACTTGAAGGACCTGCTGCGGAACCTTCTGCAAGTGGATCTCACCA
AGCGCTTTGGGAACCTCAAGAACGGGGTCAATGACATCAAGAACCACAAGTGGTTTGCCACGACTGACTG
GATTGCCATCTATCAGAGAAAGGTGGAAGCTCCCTTCATACCAAAGTTTAAAGGCCCTGGGGACACGAGT
AACTTTGACGACTATGAGGAGGAAGAGATCCGGGTCTCCATCAATGAGAAGTGTGGCAAGGAGTTTACTG
AGTTTATCGATTATGATGTTCCTGATTATGCAAGCTTAATGAGCAAGGGCGAGGAGCTGTTCACCGGGGT
GGTGCCCATCCTGGTCGAGCTGGACGGCGACGTAAACGGCCACAAGTTCAGCGTGTCCGGCGAGGGCGAG
GGCGATGCCACCTACGGCAAGCTGACCCTGAAGTTCATCTGCACCACCGGCAAGCTGCCCGTGCCCTGGC
CCACCCTCGTGACCACCCTGACCTACGGCGTGCAGTGCTTCAGCCGCTACCCCGACCACATGAAGCAGCA
CGACTTCTTCAAGTCCGCCATGCCCGAAGGCTACGTCCAGGAGCGCACCATCTTCTTCAAGGACGACGGC
AACTACAAGACCCGCGCCGAGGTGAAGTTCGAGGGCGACACCCTGGTGAACCGCATCGAGCTGAAGGGCA
TCGACTTCAAGGAGGACGGCAACATCCTGGGGCACAAGCTGGAGTACAACTACAACAGCCACAACGTCTA
TATCATGGCCGACAAGCAGAAGAACGGCATCAAGGTGAACTTCAAGATCCGCCACAACATCGAGGACGGC
AGCGTGCAGCTCGCCGACCACTACCAGCAGAACACCCCCATCGGCGACGGCCCCGTGCTGCTGCCCGACA
ACCACTACCTGAGCACCCAGTCCAAGCTGAGCAAAGACCCCAACGAGAAGCGCGATCACATGGTCCTGCT
GGAGTTCGTGACCGCCGCCGGGATCACTCTCGGCATGGACGAGCTGTACAAGTAATCTAGAGGGCCCTAT
TCTATAGTGTCACCTAAATGCTAGAGCTCGCTGATCAGCCTCGACTGTGCCTTCTAGTTGCCAGCCATCT
GTTGTTTGCCCCTCCCCCGTGCCTTCCTTGACCCTGGAAGGTGCCACTCCCACTGTCCTTTCCTAATAAA
ATGAGGAAATTGCATCGCATTGTCTGAGTAGGTGTCATTCTATTCTGGGGGGTGGGGTGGGGCAGGACAG
CAAGGGGGAGGATTGGGAAGACAATAGCAGGCATGCTGGGGATGCGGTGGGCTCTATGGCTTCTGAGGCG
GAAAGAACCAGCTGGGGCTCTAGGGGGTATCCCC
[124 nt withheld, positions 2975-3098]
C
[91 nt withheld, positions 3100-3190]
A
[49 nt withheld, positions 3192-3240]
CCTTTGACGTTGGAGTCCACGTTCTTT
[37 nt withheld, positions 3268-3304]
ACCCTATCTCGGTCTATTCTTTTGATTTATAAGGGATTTTGCCGATTTCGGCCCATTGGTTAAAAAATGA
GCTGATTTAACAAAAATTTAACGCGAATTAATTCTGTGGAATGTGTGTCAGTTAGGGTGTGGAAAGTCCC
CAGGCTCCCCAGCAGGCAGAAGTATGCAAAGCATGCATCTCAATTAGTCAGCAACCAGGTGTGGAAAGTC
CCCAGGCTCCCCAGCAGGCAGAAGTATGCAAAGCATGCATCTCAATTAGTCAGCAACCATAGTCCCGCCC
CTAACTCCGCCCATCCCGCCCCTAACTCCGCCCAGTTCCGCCCATTCTCCGCCCCATGGCTGACTAATTT
TTTTTATTTATGCAGAGGCCGAGGCCGCCTCTGCCTCTGAGCTATTCCAGAAGTAGTGAGGAGGCTTTTT
TGGAGGCCTAGGCTTTTGCAAAAAGCTCCCGGGAGCTTGTATATCCATTTTCGGATCTGATCAAGAGACA
GGATGAGGATCGTTTCGCATGATTGAACAAGATGGATTGCACGCAGGTTCTCCGGCCGCTTGGGTGGAGA
GGCTATTCGGCTATGACTGGGCACAACAGACAATCGGCTGCTCTGATGCCGCCGTGTTCCGGCTGTCAGC
GCAGGGGCGCCCGGTTCTTTTTGTCAAGACCGACCTGTCCGGTGCCCTGAATGAACTGCAGGACGAGGCA
GCGCGGCTATCGTGGCTGGCCACGACGGGCGTTCCTTGCGCAGCTGTGCTCGACGTTGTCACTGAAGCGG
GAAGGGACTGGCTGCTATTGGGCGAAGTGCCGGGGCAGGATCTCCTGTCATCTCACCTTGCTCCTGCCGA
GAAAGTATCCATCATGGCTGATGCAATGCGGCGGCTGCATACGCTTGATCCGGCTACCTGCCCATTCGAC
CACCAAGCGAAACATCGCATCGAGCGAGCACGTACTCGGATGGAAGCCGGTCTTGTCGATCAGGATGATC
TGGACGAAGAGCATCAGGGGCTCGCGCCAGCCGAACTGTTCGCCAGGCTCAAGGCGCGCATGCCCGACGG
CGAGGATCTCGTCGTGACCCATGGCGATGCCTGCTTGCCGAATATCATGGTGGAAAATGGCCGCTTTTCT
GGATTCATCGACTGTGGCCGGCTGGGTGTGGCGGACCGCTATCAGGACATAGCGTTGGCTACCCGTGATA
TTGCTGAAGAGCTTGGCGGCGAATGGGCTGACCGCTTCCTCGTGCTTTACGGTATCGCCGCTCCCGATTC
GCAGCGCATCGCCTTCTATCGCCTTCTTGACGAGTTCTTCTGAGCGGGACTCTGGGGTTCGAAATGACCG
ACCAAGCGACGCCCAACCTGCCATCACGAGATTTCGATTCCACCGCCGCCTTCTATGAAAGGTTGGGCTT
CGGAATCGTTTTCCGGGACGCCGGCTGGATGATCCTCCAGCGCGGGGATCTCATGCTGGAGTTCTTCGCC
CACCCCAACTTGTTTATTGCAGCTTATAATGGTTACAAATAAAGCAATAGCATCACAAATTTCACAAATA
AAGCATTTTTTTCACTGCATTCTAGTTGTGGTTTGTCCAAACTCATCAATGTATCTTATCATGTCTGTAT
ACCGTCGACCTCTAGCTAGAGCTTGGCGTAATCATGGTCATAGCTGTTTCCTGTGTGAAATTGTTATCCG
CTCACAATTCCACACAACATACGAGCCGGAAGCATAAAGTGTAAAGCCTGGGGTGCCTAATGAGTGAGCT
AACTCACATTAATTGCGTTGCGCTCACTGCCCGCTTTCCAGTCGGGAAACCTGTCGTGCCAGCTGCATTA
ATGAATCGGCCAACGCGCGGGGAGAGGCGGTTTGCGTATTGGGCGCTCTTCCGCTTCCTCGCTCACTGAC
TCGCTGCGCTCGGTCGTTCGGCTGCGGCGAGCGGTATCAGCTCACTCAAAGGCGGTAATACGGTTATCCA
CAGAATCAGGGGATAACGCAGGAAAGAACATGTGAGCAAAAGGCCAGCAAAAGGCCAGGAACCGTAAAAA
GGCCGCGTTGCTGGCGTTTTTCCATAGGCTCCGCCCCCCTGACGAGCATCACAAAAATCGACGCTCAAGT
CAGAGGTGGCGAAACCCGACAGGACTATAAAGATACCAGGCGTTTCCTCCTGGAAGCTCCCTCGTGCGCT
CTCCTGTTCCGACCCTGCCGCTTACCGGATACCTGTCCGCCTTTCTCCCTTCGGGAAGCGTGGCGCTTTC
TCATAGCTCACGCTGTAGGTATCTCAGTTCGGTGTAGGTCGTTCGCTCCAAGCTGGGCTGTGTGCACGAA
CCCCCCGTTCAGCCCGACCGCTGCGCCTTATCCGGTAACTATCGTCTTGAGTCCAACCCGGTAAGACACG
ACTTATCGCCACTGGCAGCAGCCACTGGTAACAGGATTAGCAGAGCGAGGTATGTAGGCGGTGCTACAGA
GTTCTTGAAGTGGTGGCCTAACTACGGCTACACTAGAAGAACAGTATTTGGTATCTGCGCTCTGCTGAAG
CCAGTTACCTTCGGAAAAAGAGTTGGTAGCTCTTGATCCGGCAAACAAACCACCGCTGGTAGCGGTGGTT
TTTTTGTTTGCAAGCAGCAGATTACGCGCAGAAAAAAAGGATCTCAAGAAGATCCTTTGATCTTTTCTAC
GGGGTCTGACGCTCAGTGGAACGAAAACTCACGTTAAGGGATTTTGGTCATGAGATTATCAAAAAGGATC
TTCACCTAGATCCTTTTAAATTAAAAATGAAGTTTTAAATCAATCTAAAGTATATATGAGTAAACTTGGT
CTGACAGTTACCAATGCTTAATCAGTGAGGCACCTATCTCAGCGATCTGTCTATTTCGTTCATCCATAGT
TGCCTGACTCCCCGTCGTGTAGATAACTACGATACGGGAGGGCTTACCATCTGGCCCCAGTGCTGCAATG
ATACCGCGAGACCCACGCTCACCGGCTCCAGATTTATCAGCAATAAACCAGCCAGCCGGAAGGGCCGAGC
GCAGAAGTGGTCCTGCAACTTTATCCGCCTCCATCCAGTCTATTAATTGTTGCCGGGAAGCTAGAGTAAG
TAGTTCGCCAGTTAATAGTTTGCGCAACGTTGTTGCCATTGCTACAGGCATCGTGGTGTCACGCTCGTCG
TTTGGTATGGCTTCATTCAGCTCCGGTTCCCAACGATCAAGGCGAGTTACATGATCCCCCATGTTGTGCA
AAAAAGCGGTTAGCTCCTTCGGTCCTCCGATCGTTGTCAGAAGTAAGTTGGCCGCAGTGTTATCACTCAT
GGTTATGGCAGCACTGCATAATTCTCTTACTGTCATGCCATCCGTAAGATGCTTTTCTGTGACTGGTGAG
TACTCAACCAAGTCATTCTGAGAATAGTGTATGCGGCGACCGAGTTGCTCTTGCCCGGCGTCAATACGGG
ATAATACCGCGCCACATAGCAGAACTTTAAAAGTGCTCATCATTGGAAAACGTTCTTCGGGGCGAAAACT
CTCAAGGATCTTACCGCTGTTGAGATCCAGTTCGATGTAACCCACTCGTGCACCCAACTGATCTTCAGCA
TCTTTTACTTTCACCAGCGTTTCTGGGTGAGCAAAAACAGGAAGGCAAAATGCCGCAAAAAAGGGAATAA
GGGCGACACGGAAATGTTGAATACTCATACTCTTCCTTTTTCAATATTATTGAAGCATTTATCAGGGTTA
TTGTCTCATGAGCGGATACATATTTGAATGTATTTAGAAAAATAAACAAATAGGGGTTCCGCGCACATTT
CCCCGAAAAGTGCCACCTGACGTCGACGGATCGGGAGATCTCCCGATCCCCTATGGTGCACTCTCAGTAC
AATCTGCTCTGATGCCGC
Features (pLannotate 1.2.2; 22 found; start..end, strand, type, name):
    171..550     +  enhancer       CMV enhancer: human cytomegalovirus immediate early enhancer
    551..754     +  promoter       CMV promoter: human cytomegalovirus (CMV) immediate early promoter
    750..783     +  LTR            5' LTR (truncated) (fragment): truncated 5' long terminal repeat (LTR) from HIV-1
    799..817     +  promoter       T7 promoter: promoter for bacteriophage T7 RNA polymerase
    843..1895    +  CDS            Prkaca: KAPCA_MOUSE - Also known as Pkaca. Experimental evidence at protein level: Swiss-Prot protein existence level 1. [Isoform 2]: Phosphorylates and activates ABL1 in sperm flagellum to promote spermatozoa capacitation. From Mus musculus (Mouse).
   1930..2645    +  CDS            mEGFP (fragment): enhanced GFP with monomerizing A206K mutation (Zacharias et al., 2002) mammalian codon-optimized
   2661..2679    -  promoter       SP6 promoter: promoter for bacteriophage SP6 RNA polymerase
   2705..2929    +  polyA_signal   bGH poly(A) signal: bovine growth hormone polyadenylation signal
   2933..2954    +  promoter       SV40 promoter (fragment): SV40 enhancer and early promoter
   2975..3333    +  rep_origin     f1 ori (sequence partly withheld): f1 bacteriophage origin of replication; arrow indicates direction of (+) strand synthesis
   3417..3746    +  promoter       SV40 promoter: SV40 enhancer and early promoter
   3813..4604    +  CDS            neo: KKA2_KLEPN - Also known as kan, nptII. Experimental evidence at protein level: Swiss-Prot protein existence level 1. Resistance to kanamycin, neomycin, paromomycin, ribostamycin, butirosin and gentamicin B. From Klebsiella pneumoniae.
   4628..4786    +  CDS            ble (fragment): BLE_KLEPN - Experimental evidence at protein level: Swiss-Prot protein existence level 1. Binding protein with a strong affinity to the bleomycin family of antibiotics. Binds to CL990; an antimitotic-antibiotic compound. From Klebsiella pneumoniae.
   4781..4902    +  polyA_signal   SV40 poly(A) signal: SV40 polyadenylation signal
   4975..4991    -  protein_bind   lac operator: The lac repressor binds to the lac operator to inhibit transcription in E. coli. This inhibition can be relieved by adding lactose or isopropyl-β-D-thiogalactopyranoside (IPTG). lac repressor encoded by lacI
   4999..5029    -  promoter       lac promoter: promoter for the E. coli lac operon
   5044..5065    -  protein_bind   CAP binding site: CAP binding activates transcription in the presence of cAMP. E. coli catabolite activator protein
   5078..5170    -  CDS            lacI (fragment): lac repressor; lacI; The lac repressor binds to the lac operator to inhibit transcription in E. coli. This inhibition can be relieved by adding lactose or isopropyl-β-D-thiogalactopyranoside (IPTG).
   5353..5941    -  rep_origin     ori: high-copy-number ColE1/pMB1/pBR322/pUC origin of replication
   6112..6972    -  CDS            AmpR: β-lactamase; bla; confers resistance to ampicillin, carbenicillin, and related antibiotics
   6973..7077    -  promoter       AmpR promoter: bla
   7136..16      -  misc_feature   bom (fragment) (across the origin): basis of mobility region from pBR322
