[The description below was written by a language model from this plasmid's Addgene catalogue record and pLannotate feature annotations shown in this document.]
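Description:
pCDNA3_shRNA resistant nmPKA-Cα-mEGFP is a mammalian expression plasmid built on a pcDNA3.1-type backbone and about 7.2 kb in total. It is propagated in E. coli from a high-copy ColE1/pUC origin under ampicillin selection (AmpR with its bla promoter). It also carries an f1 origin and a neomycin phosphotransferase cassette, driven by the SV40 early promoter and ended by the SV40 poly(A) signal, which can be used to select stably transfected mammalian cells with G418. Short annotated fragments such as ble, lacI, the lac promoter/operator, bom and an HIV-1 LTR-like match appear to be backbone remnants or incidental hits rather than functional parts of the design.

The payload is the mouse PKA catalytic subunit α (Prkaca) coding sequence, followed after a short linker region by monomeric EGFP (A206K) as a C-terminal tag. Expression is driven by the CMV immediate-early enhancer and promoter and terminated by the bovine growth hormone poly(A) signal. T7 and SP6 promoters flank the insert, as is standard for this backbone. The kinase carries a G2A substitution, which removes the N-terminal glycine needed for myristoylation; this is presumably the meaning of the "nm" (non-myristoylated) prefix. Silent mutations make the transcript resistant to an shRNA against endogenous Prkaca, though the record does not give the shRNA target. The construct therefore suits knock-down-and-replacement experiments in which endogenous Cα is depleted and replaced by a fluorescent, myristoylation-deficient version, allowing tests of how myristoylation affects membrane association and substrate phosphorylation by the catalytic subunit. The depositor and sequencing-derived records differ by one nucleotide in length and show the same set of features.
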