Addgene plasmid #114144: pCDNA3_shRNA resistant nmPKA-Cα-mEGFP
Purpose: The G2A mutant of the mouse PKA catalytic subunit α C-terminally tagged by monomeric mEGFP. Silent mutations were introduced to make it resistant to shRNA knock-down.
Depositing lab: Haining Zhong. Depositing organization: Oregon Health & Science University. Publication: Liberated PKA Catalytic Subunits Associate with the Membrane via Myristoylation to Preferentially Phosphorylate Membrane Substrates. Tillo SE, Xiong WH, Takahashi M, Miao S, Andrade AL, Fortin DA, Yang G, Qin M, Smoody BF, Stork PJS, Zhong H. Cell Rep. 2017 Apr 18;19(3):617-629. doi: 10.1016/j.celrep.2017.03.070. PubMed 28423323.
Backbone
  Vector backbone: pcDNA3.1
  Backbone size w/o insert (bp): 4700
  Vector type: Mammalian Expression
Growth in bacteria
  Bacterial resistance: Ampicillin, 100 μg/mL
  Growth temperature: 37°C
  Growth strain: DH5alpha
  Copy number: High Copy
Gene/Insert
  Gene/Insert name: mouse PKA Cα-mEGFP with G2A mutation and silent mutation to resist shRNA knockdown
  Species: M. musculus (mouse)
  Mutation: G2A mutation and silent mutation to resist shRNA knockdown
  Entrez Gene: Prkaca (a.k.a. PKCD, Pkaca)
Terms and licenses: Academic/Nonprofit Terms; Industry Terms: Not Available to Industry
How to cite: pCDNA3_shRNA resistant nmPKA-Cα-mEGFP was a gift from Haining Zhong (Addgene plasmid # 114144 ; http://n2t.net/addgene:114144 ; RRID:Addgene_114144)
